>Addgene plasmid #96967 | pEANHISECArdB | addgene full sequence | sequence record 190062 | Addgene NGS Result
TGGCGAATGGG
[124 nt withheld, positions 12-135]
C
[91 nt withheld, positions 137-227]
A
[49 nt withheld, positions 229-277]
CCTTTGACGTTGGAGTCCACGTTCTTT
[37 nt withheld, positions 305-341]
ACCCTATCTCGGTCTATTCTTTTGATTTATAAGGGATTTTGCCGATTTCGGCCTATTGGTTAAAAAATGA
GCTGATTTAACAAAAATTTAACGCGAATTTTAACAAAATATTAACGCTTACAATTTAGGTGGCACTTTTC
GGGGAAATGTGCGCGGAACCCCTATTTGTTTATTTTTCTAAATACATTCAAATATGTATCCGCTCATGAG
ACAATAACCCTGATAAATGCTTCAATAATATTGAAAAAGGAAGAGTATGAGTATTCAACATTTCCGTGTC
GCCCTTATTCCCTTTTTTGCGGCATTTTGCCTTCCTGTTTTTGCTCACCCAGAAACGCTGGTGAAAGTAA
AAGATGCTGAAGATCAGTTGGGTGCACGAGTGGGTTACATCGAACTGGATCTCAACAGCGGTAAGATCCT
TGAGAGTTTTCGCCCCGAAGAACGTTTTCCAATGATGAGCACTTTTAAAGTTCTGCTATGTGGCGCGGTA
TTATCCCGTATTGACGCCGGGCAAGAGCAACTCGGTCGCCGCATACACTATTCTCAGAATGACTTGGTTG
AGTACTCACCAGTCACAGAAAAGCATCTTACGGATGGCATGACAGTAAGAGAATTATGCAGTGCTGCCAT
AACCATGAGTGATAACACTGCGGCCAACTTACTTCTGACAACGATCGGAGGACCGAAGGAGCTAACCGCT
TTTTTGCACAACATGGGGGATCATGTAACTCGCCTTGATCGTTGGGAACCGGAGCTGAATGAAGCCATAC
CAAACGACGAGCGTGACACCACGATGCCTGCAGCAATGGCAACAACGTTGCGCAAACTATTAACTGGCGA
ACTACTTACTCTAGCTTCCCGGCAACAATTAATAGACTGGATGGAGGCGGATAAAGTTGCAGGACCACTT
CTGCGCTCGGCCCTTCCGGCTGGCTGGTTTATTGCTGATAAATCTGGAGCCGGTGAGCGTGGGTCTCGCG
GTATCATTGCAGCACTGGGGCCAGATGGTAAGCCCTCCCGTATCGTAGTTATCTACACGACGGGGAGTCA
GGCAACTATGGATGAACGAAATAGACAGATCGCTGAGATAGGTGCCTCACTGATTAAGCATTGGTAACTG
TCAGACCAAGTTTACTCATATATACTTTAGATTGATTTAAAACTTCATTTTTAATTTAAAAGGATCTAGG
TGAAGATCCTTTTTGATAATCTCATGACCAAAATCCCTTAACGTGAGTTTTCGTTCCACTGAGCGTCAGA
CCCCGTAGAAAAGATCAAAGGATCTTCTTGAGATCCTTTTTTTCTGCGCGTAATCTGCTGCTTGCAAACA
AAAAAACCACCGCTACCAGCGGTGGTTTGTTTGCCGGATCAAGAGCTACCAACTCTTTTTCCGAAGGTAA
CTGGCTTCAGCAGAGCGCAGATACCAAATACTGTCCTTCTAGTGTAGCCGTAGTTAGGCCACCACTTCAA
GAACTCTGTAGCACCGCCTACATACCTCGCTCTGCTAATCCTGTTACCAGTGGCTGCTGCCAGTGGCGAT
AAGTCGTGTCTTACCGGGTTGGACTCAAGACGATAGTTACCGGATAAGGCGCAGCGGTCGGGCTGAACGG
GGGGTTCGTGCACACAGCCCAGCTTGGAGCGAACGACCTACACCGAACTGAGATACCTACAGCGTGAGCT
ATGAGAAAGCGCCACGCTTCCCGAAGGGAGAAAGGCGGACAGGTATCCGGTAAGCGGCAGGGTCGGAACA
GGAGAGCGCACGAGGGAGCTTCCAGGGGGAAACGCCTGGTATCTTTATAGTCCTGTCGGGTTTCGCCACC
TCTGACTTGAGCGTCGATTTTTGTGATGCTCGTCAGGGGGGCGGAGCCTATGGAAAAACGCCAGCAACGC
GGCCTTTTTACGGTTCCTGGCCTTTTGCTGGCCTTTTGCTCACATGTTCTTTCCTGCGTTATCCCCTGAT
TCTGTGGATAACCGTATTACCGCCTTTGAGTGAGCTGATACCGCTCGCCGCAGCCGAACGACCGAGCGCA
GCGAGTCAGTGAGCGAGGAAGCGGAAGAGCGCCTGATGCGGTATTTTCTCCTTACGCATCTGTGCGGTAT
TTCACACCGCAATGGTGCACTCTCAGTACAATCTGCTCTGATGCCGCATAGTTAAGCCAGTATACACTCC
GCTATCGCTACGTGACTGGGTCATGGCTGCGCCCCGACACCCGCCAACACCCGCTGACGCGCCCTGACGG
GCTTGTCTGCTCCCGGCATCCGCTTACAGACAAGCTGTGACCGTCTCCGGGAGCTGCATGTGTCAGAGGT
TTTCACCGTCATCACCGAAACGCGCGAGGCAGCTGCGGTAAAGCTCATCAGCGTGGTCGTGAAGCGATTC
ACAGATGTCTGCCTGTTCATCCGCGTCCAGCTCGTTGAGTTTCTCCAGAAGCGTTAATGTCTGGCTTCTG
ATAAAGCGGGCCATGTTAAGGGCGGTTTTTTCCTGTTTGGTCACTGATGCCTCCGTGTAAGGGGGATTTC
TGTTCATGGGGGTAATGATACCGATGAAACGAGAGAGGATGCTCACGATACGGGTTACTGATGATGAACA
TGCCCGGTTACTGGAACGTTGTGAGGGTAAACAACTGGCGGTATGGATGCGGCGGGACCAGAGAAAAATC
ACTCAGGGTCAATGCCAGCGCTTCGTTAATACAGATGTAGGTGTTCCACAGGGTAGCCAGCAGCATCCTG
CGATGCAGATCCGGAACATAATGGTGCAGGGCGCTGACTTCCGCGTTTCCAGACTTTACGAAACACGGAA
ACCGAAGACCATTCATGTTGTTGCTCAGGTCGCAGACGTTTTGCAGCAGCAGTCGCTTCACGTTCGCTCG
CGTATCGGTGATTCATTCTGCTAACCAGTAAGGCAACCCCGCCAGCCTAGCCGGGTCCTCAACGACAGGA
GCACGATCATGCGCACCCGTGGCCAGGACCCAACGCTGCCCGAGATCTCGATCCCGCGAAATTAATACGA
CTCACTATAGGGAGACCACAACGGTTTCCCTCTAGAAATAATTTTGTTTAACTTTAAGAAGGAGATATAC
ATATGTCGTACTACCATCACCATCACCATCACGATTACGACATCCCAACGACCGAAAACCTGTATTTTCA
GGGCGCCATGAAAACCCTGAGCCAGAACACCACCTCTAGCGCGTGTGCGCCGGAAACCGGTCTGCAGCAG
CTGGTTGCGACCATTGTGCCGGATGAACAGCGTATTAGCTTTTGGCCGCAGCATTTTGGCCTGATTCCGC
AGTGGGTGACCCTGGAACCGCGTGTGTTTGGCTGGATGGATCGTCTGTGCGAAAACTATTGCGGCGGCAT
TTGGAACCTGTATACCCTGAACAACGGCGGTGCGTTTATGGCGCCGGAACCGGATGATGACGACGATGAA
ACCTGGGTGCTGTTTAACGCGATGAACGGCAACCGTGCGGAAATGAGCCCGGAAGCGGCGGGTATTGCGG
CGTGCCTGATGACCTATAGCCATCATGCGTGCCGTACCGAATGCTATGCGATGACCGTGCATTATTATCG
TCTGCGTGATTATGCGCTGCAGCATCCGGAATGCAGCGCGATTATGCGCATTATCGATTAAGGATCCGAA
TTCGAGCTCCGTCGACAAGCTTGCGGCCGCACTCGAGCACCACCACCACCACCACTGAGATCCGGCTGCT
AACAAAGCCCGAAAGGAAGCTGAGTTGGCTGCTGCCACCGCTGAGCAATAACTAGCATAACCCCTTGGGG
CCTCTAAACGGGTCTTGAGGGGTTTTTTGCTGAAAGGAGGAACTATATCCGGAT
Features (pLannotate 1.2.2; 15 found; start..end, strand, type, name):
     12..440     +  rep_origin     f1 ori (sequence partly withheld): f1 bacteriophage origin of replication; arrow indicates direction of (+) strand synthesis
    493..597     +  promoter       AmpR promoter: bla
    598..1458    +  CDS            AmpR: β-lactamase; bla; confers resistance to ampicillin, carbenicillin, and related antibiotics
   1629..2217    +  rep_origin     ori: high-copy-number ColE1/pMB1/pBR322/pUC origin of replication
   2403..2542    -  misc_feature   bom: basis of mobility region from pBR322
   2644..2835    -  CDS            rop: Rop protein, which maintains plasmids at low copy number; rop
   2852..3232    +  CDS            YPB1_ECOLX: Protein predicted: Swiss-Prot protein existence level 4. From Escherichia coli.
   3344..3362    +  promoter       T7 promoter: promoter for bacteriophage T7 RNA polymerase
   3394..3416    +  RBS            RBS: efficient ribosome binding site from bacteriophage T7 gene 10 (Olins and Rangwala, 1989)
   3434..3453    +  CDS            8xHis (fragment): 8xHis affinity tag
   3475..3495    +  CDS            TEV site: tobacco etch virus (TEV) protease recognition and cleavage site
   3499..3969    +  CDS            yafX: YAFX_ECOLI - Protein inferred from homology: Swiss-Prot protein existence level 3. From Escherichia coli (strain K12).
   4019..4036    +  CDS            9xHis (fragment): 9xHis affinity tag
   4046..4095    +  CDS            SET1 (fragment): solubility-enhancement tag derived from T7 phage gene 10B
   4103..4150    +  terminator     T7 terminator: transcription terminator for bacteriophage T7 RNA polymerase
