[The description below was written by a language model from this plasmid's Addgene catalogue record and pLannotate feature annotations shown in this document.]
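Description:
pEANHISECArdB is a bacterial expression plasmid for producing the Escherichia coli ArdB protein with an N-terminal hexahistidine tag that can be removed with TEV protease. It is built on pEAHISTEV, a derivative of pDEST14, and the insert was introduced by ligation-independent cloning without mutations. The plasmid is maintained in E. coli through a ColE1/pMB1-type origin and selected with ampicillin via the bla gene and its own promoter. The annotation also shows an f1 phage origin, the pBR322 bom mobilisation region and a partial-length rop reading frame, although the catalogue lists the plasmid as high copy.

The expression cassette runs from a T7 promoter through the phage T7 gene 10 ribosome binding site into a His-tag segment, a TEV protease recognition site and then the insert, ending at a T7 terminator. Because transcription depends on T7 RNA polymerase, expression requires a DE3 lysogen host, while a standard cloning strain is used for propagation. The automated annotation labels the insert reading frame as yafX, an E. coli K-12 protein inferred from homology, which presumably corresponds to the ArdB homologue named in the catalogue entry. Downstream of the insert, a second His-tag fragment and a fragment of a T7 gene 10B-derived solubility tag are detected; the record does not say whether these are translated, and they may be vector remnants beyond the insert's stop codon.

The sequenced record is 4,175 nt, shorter than the listed total size of 5,043 bp, a discrepancy the record does not explain. The construct originates from a structural proteomics programme, consistent with use for affinity purification, tag removal and structural study of the protein.
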