Addgene plasmid #96967: pEANHISECArdB
Purpose: Expression of E. coli ArdB protein wirh an N-terminal TEV protease cleavable His tag
Depositing lab: Huanting Liu & James Naismith. Depositing organization: University of St. Andrews. Publication: The Scottish Structural Proteomics Facility: targets, methods and outputs. Oke M, Carter LG, Johnson KA, Liu H, McMahon SA, Yan X, Kerou M, Weikart ND, Kadi N, Sheikh MA, Schmelz S, Dorward M, Zawadzki M, Cozens C, Falconer H, Powers H, Overton IM, van Niekerk CA, Peng X, Patel P, Garrett RA, Prangishvili D, Botting CH, Coote PJ, Dryden DT, Barton GJ, Schwarz-Linek U, Challis GL, Taylor GL, White MF, Naismith JH. J Struct Funct Genomics. 2010 Jun;11(2):167-80. doi: 10.1007/s10969-010-9090-y. Epub 2010 Apr 24. PubMed 20419351.
Backbone
  Vector backbone: pEAHISTEV, modified from pDEST14
  Backbone manufacturer: BSRC, University of St Andrews
  Backbone size w/o insert (bp): 3705
  Total vector size (bp): 5043
  Modifications to backbone: none
  Vector type: Bacterial Expression
Growth in bacteria
  Bacterial resistance: Ampicillin, 100 μg/mL
  Growth temperature: 37°C
  Growth strain: DH5alpha
  Growth instructions: E. coli DE3 strain for protein expression
  Copy number: High Copy
Gene/Insert
  Gene/Insert name: E. coli ArdB
  Mutation: none
  Promoter: T7
  Tag / fusion protein: N-ter TEV cleavable 6His (N terminal on backbone)
  Cloning method: Ligation Independent Cloning
  Sequencing primers: 5′ T7 promoter; 3′ T7 terminator
Resource information
  A portion of this plasmid was derived from a plasmid made by: Original
Terms and licenses: Academic/Nonprofit Terms; Industry Terms: Not Available to Industry
How to cite: pEANHISECArdB was a gift from Huanting Liu & James Naismith (Addgene plasmid # 96967 ; http://n2t.net/addgene:96967 ; RRID:Addgene_96967)
